>Addgene plasmid #135115 | HNRNPH2_3xRRM_pGEX | depositor full sequence | sequence record 259855 | Full Sequence
GGCCGCATCGTGACTGACTGACGATCTGCCTCGCGCGTTTCGGTGATGACGGTGAAAACCTCTGACACAT
GCAGCTCCCGGAGACGGTCACAGCTTGTCTGTAAGCGGATGCCGGGAGCAGACAAGCCCGTCAGGGCGCG
TCAGCGGGTGTTGGCGGGTGTCGGGGCGCAGCCATGACCCAGTCACGTAGCGATAGCGGAGTGTATAATT
CTTGAAGACGAAAGGGCCTCGTGATACGCCTATTTTTATAGGTTAATGTCATGATAATAATGGTTTCTTA
GACGTCAGGTGGCACTTTTCGGGGAAATGTGCGCGGAACCCCTATTTGTTTATTTTTCTAAATACATTCA
AATATGTATCCGCTCATGAGACAATAACCCTGATAAATGCTTCAATAATATTGAAAAAGGAAGAGTATGA
GTATTCAACATTTCCGTGTCGCCCTTATTCCCTTTTTTGCGGCATTTTGCCTTCCTGTTTTTGCTCACCC
AGAAACGCTGGTGAAAGTAAAAGATGCTGAAGATCAGTTGGGTGCACGAGTGGGTTACATCGAACTGGAT
CTCAACAGCGGTAAGATCCTTGAGAGTTTTCGCCCCGAAGAACGTTTTCCAATGATGAGCACTTTTAAAG
TTCTGCTATGTGGCGCGGTATTATCCCGTGTTGACGCCGGGCAAGAGCAACTCGGTCGCCGCATACACTA
TTCTCAGAATGACTTGGTTGAGTACTCACCAGTCACAGAAAAGCATCTTACGGATGGCATGACAGTAAGA
GAATTATGCAGTGCTGCCATAACCATGAGTGATAACACTGCGGCCAACTTACTTCTGACAACGATCGGAG
GACCGAAGGAGCTAACCGCTTTTTTGCACAACATGGGGGATCATGTAACTCGCCTTGATCGTTGGGAACC
GGAGCTGAATGAAGCCATACCAAACGACGAGCGTGACACCACGATGCCTGCAGCAATGGCAACAACGTTG
CGCAAACTATTAACTGGCGAACTACTTACTCTAGCTTCCCGGCAACAATTAATAGACTGGATGGAGGCGG
ATAAAGTTGCAGGACCACTTCTGCGCTCGGCCCTTCCGGCTGGCTGGTTTATTGCTGATAAATCTGGAGC
CGGTGAGCGTGGGTCTCGCGGTATCATTGCAGCACTGGGGCCAGATGGTAAGCCCTCCCGTATCGTAGTT
ATCTACACGACGGGGAGTCAGGCAACTATGGATGAACGAAATAGACAGATCGCTGAGATAGGTGCCTCAC
TGATTAAGCATTGGTAACTGTCAGACCAAGTTTACTCATATATACTTTAGATTGATTTAAAACTTCATTT
TTAATTTAAAAGGATCTAGGTGAAGATCCTTTTTGATAATCTCATGACCAAAATCCCTTAACGTGAGTTT
TCGTTCCACTGAGCGTCAGACCCCGTAGAAAAGATCAAAGGATCTTCTTGAGATCCTTTTTTTCTGCGCG
TAATCTGCTGCTTGCAAACAAAAAAACCACCGCTACCAGCGGTGGTTTGTTTGCCGGATCAAGAGCTACC
AACTCTTTTTCCGAAGGTAACTGGCTTCAGCAGAGCGCAGATACCAAATACTGTCCTTCTAGTGTAGCCG
TAGTTAGGCCACCACTTCAAGAACTCTGTAGCACCGCCTACATACCTCGCTCTGCTAATCCTGTTACCAG
TGGCTGCTGCCAGTGGCGATAAGTCGTGTCTTACCGGGTTGGACTCAAGACGATAGTTACCGGATAAGGC
GCAGCGGTCGGGCTGAACGGGGGGTTCGTGCACACAGCCCAGCTTGGAGCGAACGACCTACACCGAACTG
AGATACCTACAGCGTGAGCTATGAGAAAGCGCCACGCTTCCCGAAGGGAGAAAGGCGGACAGGTATCCGG
TAAGCGGCAGGGTCGGAACAGGAGAGCGCACGAGGGAGCTTCCAGGGGGAAACGCCTGGTATCTTTATAG
TCCTGTCGGGTTTCGCCACCTCTGACTTGAGCGTCGATTTTTGTGATGCTCGTCAGGGGGGCGGAGCCTA
TGGAAAAACGCCAGCAACGCGGCCTTTTTACGGTTCCTGGCCTTTTGCTGGCCTTTTGCTCACATGTTCT
TTCCTGCGTTATCCCCTGATTCTGTGGATAACCGTATTACCGCCTTTGAGTGAGCTGATACCGCTCGCCG
CAGCCGAACGACCGAGCGCAGCGAGTCAGTGAGCGAGGAAGCGGAAGAGCGCCTGATGCGGTATTTTCTC
CTTACGCATCTGTGCGGTATTTCACACCGCATAAATTCCGACACCATCGAATGGTGCAAAACCTTTCGCG
GTATGGCATGATAGCGCCCGGAAGAGAGTCAATTCAGGGTGGTGAATGTGAAACCAGTAACGTTATACGA
TGTCGCAGAGTATGCCGGTGTCTCTTATCAGACCGTTTCCCGCGTGGTGAACCAGGCCAGCCACGTTTCT
GCGAAAACGCGGGAAAAAGTGGAAGCGGCGATGGCGGAGCTGAATTACATTCCCAACCGCGTGGCACAAC
AACTGGCGGGCAAACAGTCGTTGCTGATTGGCGTTGCCACCTCCAGTCTGGCCCTGCACGCGCCGTCGCA
AATTGTCGCGGCGATTAAATCTCGCGCCGATCAACTGGGTGCCAGCGTGGTGGTGTCGATGGTAGAACGA
AGCGGCGTCGAAGCCTGTAAAGCGGCGGTGCACAATCTTCTCGCGCAACGCGTCAGTGGGCTGATCATTA
ACTATCCGCTGGATGACCAGGATGCCATTGCTGTGGAAGCTGCCTGCACTAATGTTCCGGCGTTATTTCT
TGATGTCTCTGACCAGACACCCATCAACAGTATTATTTTCTCCCATGAAGACGGTACGCGACTGGGCGTG
GAGCATCTGGTCGCATTGGGTCACCAGCAAATCGCGCTGTTAGCGGGCCCATTAAGTTCTGTCTCGGCGC
GTCTGCGTCTGGCTGGCTGGCATAAATATCTCACTCGCAATCAAATTCAGCCGATAGCGGAACGGGAAGG
CGACTGGAGTGCCATGTCCGGTTTTCAACAAACCATGCAAATGCTGAATGAGGGCATCGTTCCCACTGCG
ATGCTGGTTGCCAACGATCAGATGGCGCTGGGCGCAATGCGCGCCATTACCGAGTCCGGGCTGCGCGTTG
GTGCGGATATCTCGGTAGTGGGATACGACGATACCGAAGACAGCTCATGTTATATCCCGCCGTCAACCAC
CATCAAACAGGATTTTCGCCTGCTGGGGCAAACCAGCGTGGACCGCTTGCTGCAACTCTCTCAGGGCCAG
GCGGTGAAGGGCAATCAGCTGTTGCCCGTCTCACTGGTGAAAAGAAAAACCACCCTGGCGCCCAATACGC
AAACCGCCTCTCCCCGCGCGTTGGCCGATTCATTAATGCAGCTGGCACGACAGGTTTCCCGACTGGAAAG
CGGGCAGTGAGCGCAACGCAATTAATGTGAGTTAGCTCACTCATTAGGCACCCCAGGCTTTACACTTTAT
GCTTCCGGCTCGTATGTTGTGTGGAATTGTGAGCGGATAACAATTTCACACAGGAAACAGCTATGACCAT
GATTACGGATTCACTGGCCGTCGTTTTACAACGTCGTGACTGGGAAAACCCTGGCGTTACCCAACTTAAT
CGCCTTGCAGCACATCCCCCTTTCGCCAGCTGGCGTAATAGCGAAGAGGCCCGCACCGATCGCCCTTCCC
AACAGTTGCGCAGCCTGAATGGCGAATGGCGCTTTGCCTGGTTTCCGGCACCAGAAGCGGTGCCGGAAAG
CTGGCTGGAGTGCGATCTTCCTGAGGCCGATACTGTCGTCGTCCCCTCAAACTGGCAGATGCACGGTTAC
GATGCGCCCATCTACACCAACGTAACCTATCCCATTACGGTCAATCCGCCGTTTGTTCCCACGGAGAATC
CGACGGGTTGTTACTCGCTCACATTTAATGTTGATGAAAGCTGGCTACAGGAAGGCCAGACGCGAATTAT
TTTTGATGGCGTTGGAATTACGTTATCGACTGCACGGTGCACCAATGCTTCTGGCGTCAGGCAGCCATCG
GAAGCTGTGGTATGGCTGTGCAGGTCGTAAATCACTGCATAATTCGTGTCGCTCAAGGCGCACTCCCGTT
CTGGATAATGTTTTTTGCGCCGACATCATAACGGTTCTGGCAAATATTCTGAAATGAGCTGTTGACAATT
AATCATCGGCTCGTATAATGTGTGGAATTGTGAGCGGATAACAATTTCACACAGGAAACAGTATTCATGT
CCCCTATACTAGGTTATTGGAAAATTAAGGGCCTTGTGCAACCCACTCGACTTCTTTTGGAATATCTTGA
AGAAAAATATGAAGAGCATTTGTATGAGCGCGATGAAGGTGATAAATGGCGAAACAAAAAGTTTGAATTG
GGTTTGGAGTTTCCCAATCTTCCTTATTATATTGATGGTGATGTTAAATTAACACAGTCTATGGCCATCA
TACGTTATATAGCTGACAAGCACAACATGTTGGGTGGTTGTCCAAAAGAGCGTGCAGAGATTTCAATGCT
TGAAGGAGCGGTTTTGGATATTAGATACGGTGTTTCGAGAATTGCATATAGTAAAGACTTTGAAACTCTC
AAAGTTGATTTTCTTAGCAAGCTACCTGAAATGCTGAAAATGTTCGAAGATCGTTTATGTCATAAAACAT
ATTTAAATGGTGATCATGTAACCCATCCTGACTTCATGTTGTATGACGCTCTTGATGTTGTTTTATACAT
GGACCCAATGTGCCTGGATGCGTTCCCAAAATTAGTTTGTTTTAAAAAACGTATTGAAGCTATCCCACAA
ATTGATAAGTACTTGAAATCCAGCAAGTATATAGCATGGCCTTTGCAGGGCTGGCAAGCCACGTTTGGTG
GTGGCGACCATCCTCCAAAATCGGATCTGGAAGTTCTGTTCCAGGGGCCCCTGGGATTAATGGACGAAAA
AACCACCGGTTGGCGTGGTGGTCACGTTGTTGAAGGTCTGGCTGGTGAACTGGAACAGCTGCGTGCTCGT
CTGGAACACCACCCGCAGGGTCAGCGTGAACCGGGATCCATGATGCTGAGCACGGAAGGCAGGGAGGGGT
TCGTGGTGAAGGTCAGGGGCCTACCCTGGTCCTGCTCAGCCGATGAAGTGATGCGCTTCTTCTCTGATTG
CAAGATCCAAAATGGCACATCAGGTATTCGTTTCATCTACACCAGAGAAGGCAGACCAAGTGGTGAAGCA
TTTGTTGAACTTGAATCTGAAGAGGAAGTGAAATTGGCTTTGAAGAAGGACAGAGAAACCATGGGACACA
GATACGTTGAAGTATTCAAGTCTAACAGTGTTGAAATGGATTGGGTGTTGAAGCATACAGGTCCGAATAG
CCCTGATACTGCCAACGATGGCTTCGTCCGGCTTAGAGGACTCCCATTTGGCTGTAGCAAGGAAGAGATT
GTTCAGTTCTTTTCAGGGTTGGAAATTGTGCCAAATGGGATGACACTGCCAGTGGACTTTCAGGGGCGAA
GCACAGGGGAAGCCTTTGTGCAGTTTGCTTCACAGGAGATAGCTGAGAAGGCCTTAAAGAAACACAAGGA
AAGAATAGGGCACAGGTACATTGAGATCTTCAAGAGTAGCCGAGCTGAAGTTCGAACCCACTATGATCCC
CCTCGAAAGCTCATGGCTATGCAGCGGCCAGGTCCCTATGATAGGCCGGGGGCTGGCAGAGGGTATAATA
GCATTGGCAGAGGAGCTGGGTTTGAAAGGATGAGGCGTGGTGCCTATGGTGGAGGGTATGGAGGCTATGA
TGACTATGGTGGCTATAATGATGGATATGGCTTTGGGTCTGATAGATTTGGAAGAGACCTCAATTACTGT
TTTTCAGGAATGTCTGATCATAGATACGGAGATGGTGGGTCCAGTTTCCAGAGCACCACAGGGCACTGTG
TACACATGAGGGGGTTACCTTACAGAGCCACTGAGAATGATATTTATAATTTCTTCTCACCTCTTAATCC
CATGAGAGTACATATTGAAATTGGACCCGATGGCAGAGTTACCGGTGAGGCAGATGTTGAATTTGCTACT
CATGAAGATGCTGTGGCAGCTATGGCAAAAGACAAAGCTAATATGCAACACAGATATGTGGAGCTCTTCT
TAAATTCTACTGCAGGAACAAGTGGGGGTGCTTACGATCACAGCTATGTAGAACTTTTTTTGAATTCTAC
AGCAGGGGCAAGTGGTGGCGCTTATGGTAGCCAAATGATGGGAGGGATGGGCTTATCCAACCAGTCTAGT
TATTGAGC
Features (pLannotate 1.2.2; 17 found; start..end, strand, type, name):
     26..65      +  CDS            rop (fragment): Rop protein, which maintains plasmids at low copy number; rop
    167..207     +  misc_feature   bom (fragment): basis of mobility region from pBR322
    312..416     +  promoter       AmpR promoter: bla
    417..1277    +  CDS            AmpR: β-lactamase; bla; confers resistance to ampicillin, carbenicillin, and related antibiotics
   1448..2036    +  rep_origin     ori: high-copy-number ColE1/pMB1/pBR322/pUC origin of replication
   2222..2273    -  misc_feature   bom (fragment): basis of mobility region from pBR322
   2280..2357    +  promoter       lacIq promoter: lacI (mutant); In the lacIq allele, a single base change in the promoter boosts expression of the lacI gene about 10-fold.
   2358..3440    +  CDS            lacI: lac repressor; lacI; The lac repressor binds to the lac operator to inhibit transcription in E. coli. This inhibition can be relieved by adding lactose or isopropyl-β-D-thiogalactopyranoside (IPTG).
   3453..3474    +  protein_bind   CAP binding site: CAP binding activates transcription in the presence of cAMP. E. coli catabolite activator protein
   3489..3519    +  promoter       lac promoter: promoter for the E. coli lac operon
   3527..3543    +  protein_bind   lac operator: The lac repressor binds to the lac operator to inhibit transcription in E. coli. This inhibition can be relieved by adding lactose or isopropyl-β-D-thiogalactopyranoside (IPTG). lac repressor encoded by lacI
   3563..3736    +  CDS            lacZα: LacZα fragment of β-galactosidase; lacZ fragment
   4015..4116    -  CDS            yciV (fragment): RNAAM_ECOLI - Also known as trpH From Escherichia coli (strain K12).
   4192..4220    +  promoter       tac promoter: strong E. coli promoter; hybrid between the trp and lac UV5 promoters
   4228..4244    +  protein_bind   lac operator: The lac repressor binds to the lac operator to inhibit transcription in E. coli. This inhibition can be relieved by adding lactose or isopropyl-β-D-thiogalactopyranoside (IPTG). lac repressor encoded by lacI
   4267..4920    +  CDS            GST26_SCHJA: Experimental evidence at protein level: Swiss-Prot protein existence level 1. GST isoenzymes appear to play a central role in the parasite detoxification system. Other functions are also suspected including a role in increasing the solubility of haematin in the parasite gut. From Schistosoma japonicum (Blood fluke).
   5080..10      +  CDS            HNRNPH2 (fragment) (across the origin): HNRH2_HUMAN - Also known as FTP3, HNRPH2. Experimental evidence at protein level: Swiss-Prot protein existence level 1. This protein is a component of the heterogeneous nuclear ribonucleoprotein (hnRNP) complexes which provide the substrate for the processing events that pre-mRNAs undergo before becoming functional, translatable mRNAs in the cytoplasm. Binds poly(RG). From Homo sapiens (Human).
