>Addgene plasmid #135115 | HNRNPH2_3xRRM_pGEX | addgene full sequence | sequence record 273912 | Addgene NGS Result
TTGTGAGCGGATAACAATTTCACACAGGAAACAGTATTCATGTCCCCTATACTAGGTTATTGGAAAATTA
AGGGCCTTGTGCAACCCACTCGACTTCTTTTGGAATATCTTGAAGAAAAATATGAAGAGCATTTGTATGA
GCGCGATGAAGGTGATAAATGGCGAAACAAAAAGTTTGAATTGGGTTTGGAGTTTCCCAATCTTCCTTAT
TATATTGATGGTGATGTTAAATTAACACAGTCTATGGCCATCATACGTTATATAGCTGACAAGCACAACA
TGTTGGGTGGTTGTCCAAAAGAGCGTGCAGAGATTTCAATGCTTGAAGGAGCGGTTTTGGATATTAGATA
CGGTGTTTCGAGAATTGCATATAGTAAAGACTTTGAAACTCTCAAAGTTGATTTTCTTAGCAAGCTACCT
GAAATGCTGAAAATGTTCGAAGATCGTTTATGTCATAAAACATATTTAAATGGTGATCATGTAACCCATC
CTGACTTCATGTTGTATGACGCTCTTGATGTTGTTTTATACATGGACCCAATGTGCCTGGATGCGTTCCC
AAAATTAGTTTGTTTTAAAAAACGTATTGAAGCTATCCCACAAATTGATAAGTACTTGAAATCCAGCAAG
TATATAGCATGGCCTTTGCAGGGCTGGCAAGCCACGTTTGGTGGTGGCGACCATCCTCCAAAATCGGATC
TGGAAGTTCTGTTCCAGGGGCCCCTGGGATTAATGGACGAAAAAACCACCGGTTGGCGTGGTGGTCACGT
TGTTGAAGGTCTGGCTGGTGAACTGGAACAGCTGCGTGCTCGTCTGGAACACCACCCGCAGGGTCAGCGT
GAACCGGGATCCATGATGCTGAGCACGGAAGGCAGGGAGGGGTTCGTGGTGAAGGTCAGGGGCCTACCCT
GGTCCTGCTCAGCCGATGAAGTGATGCGCTTCTTCTCTGATTGCAAGATCCAAAATGGCACATCAGGTAT
TCGTTTCATCTACACCAGAGAAGGCAGACCAAGTGGTGAAGCATTTGTTGAACTTGAATCTGAAGAGGAA
GTGAAATTGGCTTTGAAGAAGGACAGAGAAACCATGGGACACAGATACGTTGAAGTATTCAAGTCTAACA
GTGTTGAAATGGATTGGGTGTTGAAGCATACAGGTCCGAATAGCCCTGATACTGCCAACGATGGCTTCGT
CCGGCTTAGAGGACTCCCATTTGGCTGTAGCAAGGAAGAGATTGTTCAGTTCTTTTCAGGTTTGGAAATT
GTGCCAAATGGGATGACACTGCCAGTGGACTTTCAGGGGCGAAGCACAGGGGAAGCCTTTGTGCAGTTTG
CTTCACAGGAGATAGCTGAGAAGGCCTTAAAGAAACACAAGGAAAGAATAGGGCACAGGTACATTGAGAT
CTTCAAGAGTAGCCGAGCTGAAGTTCGAACCCACTATGATCCCCCTCGAAAGCTCATGGCTATGCAGCGG
CCAGGTCCCTATGATAGGCCGGGGGCTGGCAGAGGGTATAATAGCATTGGCAGAGGAGCTGGGTTTGAAA
GGATGAGGCGTGGTGCCTATGGTGGAGGGTATGGAGGCTATGATGACTATGGTGGCTATAATGATGGATA
TGGCTTTGGGTCTGATAGATTTGGAAGAGACCTCAATTACTGTTTTTCAGGAATGTCTGATCATAGATAC
GGAGATGGTGGGTCCAGTTTCCAGAGCACCACAGGGCACTGTGTACACATGAGGGGGTTACCTTACAGAG
CCACTGAGAATGATATTTATAATTTCTTCTCACCTCTTAATCCCATGAGAGTACATATTGAAATTGGACC
CGATGGCAGAGTTACCGGTGAGGCAGATGTTGAATTTGCTACTCATGAAGATGCTGTGGCAGCTATGGCA
AAAGACAAAGCTAATATGCAACACAGATATGTGGAGCTCTTCTTAAATTCTACTGCAGGAACAAGTGGGG
GTGCTTACGATCACAGCTATGTAGAACTTTTTTTGAATTCTACAGCAGGGGCAAGTGGTGGCGCTTATGG
TAGCCAAATGATGGGAGGGATGGGCTTATCCAACCAGTCTAGTTAGGCGGCCGCATCGTGACTGACTGAC
GATCTGCCTCGCGCGTTTCGGTGATGACGGTGAAAACCTCTGACACATGCAGCTCCCGGAGACGGTCACA
GCTTGTCTGTAAGCGGATGCCGGGAGCAGACAAGCCCGTCAGGGCGCGTCAGCGGGTGTTGGCGGGTGTC
GGGGCGCAGCCATGACCCAGTCACGTAGCGATAGCGGAGTGTATAATTCTTGAAGACGAAAGGGCCTCGT
GATACGCCTATTTTTATAGGTTAATGTCATGATAATAATGGTTTCTTAGACGTCAGGTGGCACTTTTCGG
GGAAATGTGCGCGGAACCCCTATTTGTTTATTTTTCTAAATACATTCAAATATGTATCCGCTCATGAGAC
AATAACCCTGATAAATGCTTCAATAATATTGAAAAAGGAAGAGTATGAGTATTCAACATTTCCGTGTCGC
CCTTATTCCCTTTTTTGCGGCATTTTGCCTTCCTGTTTTTGCTCACCCAGAAACGCTGGTGAAAGTAAAA
GATGCTGAAGATCAGTTGGGTGCACGAGTGGGTTACATCGAACTGGATCTCAACAGCGGTAAGATCCTTG
AGAGTTTTCGCCCCGAAGAACGTTTTCCAATGATGAGCACTTTTAAAGTTCTGCTATGTGGCGCGGTATT
ATCCCGTGTTGACGCCGGGCAAGAGCAACTCGGTCGCCGCATACACTATTCTCAGAATGACTTGGTTGAG
TACTCACCAGTCACAGAAAAGCATCTTACGGATGGCATGACAGTAAGAGAATTATGCAGTGCTGCCATAA
CCATGAGTGATAACACTGCGGCCAACTTACTTCTGACAACGATCGGAGGACCGAAGGAGCTAACCGCTTT
TTTGCACAACATGGGGGATCATGTAACTCGCCTTGATCGTTGGGAACCGGAGCTGAATGAAGCCATACCA
AACGACGAGCGTGACACCACGATGCCTGCAGCAATGGCAACAACGTTGCGCAAACTATTAACTGGCGAAC
TACTTACTCTAGCTTCCCGGCAACAATTAATAGACTGGATGGAGGCGGATAAAGTTGCAGGACCACTTCT
GCGCTCGGCCCTTCCGGCTGGCTGGTTTATTGCTGATAAATCTGGAGCCGGTGAGCGTGGGTCTCGCGGT
ATCATTGCAGCACTGGGGCCAGATGGTAAGCCCTCCCGTATCGTAGTTATCTACACGACGGGGAGTCAGG
CAACTATGGATGAACGAAATAGACAGATCGCTGAGATAGGTGCCTCACTGATTAAGCATTGGTAACTGTC
AGACCAAGTTTACTCATATATACTTTAGATTGATTTAAAACTTCATTTTTAATTTAAAAGGATCTAGGTG
AAGATCCTTTTTGATAATCTCATGACCAAAATCCCTTAACGTGAGTTTTCGTTCCACTGAGCGTCAGACC
CCGTAGAAAAGATCAAAGGATCTTCTTGAGATCCTTTTTTTCTGCGCGTAATCTGCTGCTTGCAAACAAA
AAAACCACCGCTACCAGCGGTGGTTTGTTTGCCGGATCAAGAGCTACCAACTCTTTTTCCGAAGGTAACT
GGCTTCAGCAGAGCGCAGATACCAAATACTGTCCTTCTAGTGTAGCCGTAGTTAGGCCACCACTTCAAGA
ACTCTGTAGCACCGCCTACATACCTCGCTCTGCTAATCCTGTTACCAGTGGCTGCTGCCAGTGGCGATAA
GTCGTGTCTTACCGGGTTGGACTCAAGACGATAGTTACCGGATAAGGCGCAGCGGTCGGGCTGAACGGGG
GGTTCGTGCACACAGCCCAGCTTGGAGCGAACGACCTACACCGAACTGAGATACCTACAGCGTGAGCTAT
GAGAAAGCGCCACGCTTCCCGAAGGGAGAAAGGCGGACAGGTATCCGGTAAGCGGCAGGGTCGGAACAGG
AGAGCGCACGAGGGAGCTTCCAGGGGGAAACGCCTGGTATCTTTATAGTCCTGTCGGGTTTCGCCACCTC
TGACTTGAGCGTCGATTTTTGTGATGCTCGTCAGGGGGGCGGAGCCTATGGAAAAACGCCAGCAACGCGG
CCTTTTTACGGTTCCTGGCCTTTTGCTGGCCTTTTGCTCACATGTTCTTTCCTGCGTTATCCCCTGATTC
TGTGGATAACCGTATTACCGCCTTTGAGTGAGCTGATACCGCTCGCCGCAGCCGAACGACCGAGCGCAGC
GAGTCAGTGAGCGAGGAAGCGGAAGAGCGCCTGATGCGGTATTTTCTCCTTACGCATCTGTGCGGTATTT
CACACCGCATAAATTCCGACACCATCGAATGGCGCAAAACCTTTCGCGGTATGGCATGATAGCGCCCGGA
AGAGAGTCAATTCAGGGTGGTGAATGTGAAACCAGTAACGTTATACGATGTCGCAGAGTATGCCGGTGTC
TCTTATCAGACCGTTTCCCGCGTGGTGAACCAGGCCAGCCACGTTTCTGCGAAAACGCGGGAAAAAGTGG
AAGCGGCGATGGCGGAGCTGAATTACATTCCCAACCGCGTGGCACAACAACTGGCGGGCAAACAGTCGTT
GCTGATTGGCGTTGCCACCTCCAGTCTGGCCCTGCACGCGCCGTCGCAAATTGTCGCGGCGATTAAATCT
CGCGCCGATCAACTGGGTGCCAGCGTGGTGGTGTCGATGGTAGAACGAAGCGGCGTCGAAGCCTGTAAAG
CGGCGGTGCACAATCTTCTCGCGCAACGCGTCAGTGGGCTGATCATTAACTATCCGCTGGATGACCAGGA
TGCCATTGCTGTGGAAGCTGCCTGCACTAATGTTCCGGCGTTATTTCTTGATGTCTCTGACCAGACACCC
ATCAACAGTATTATTTTCTCCCATGAAGACGGTACGCGACTGGGCGTGGAGCATCTGGTCGCATTGGGTC
ACCAGCAAATCGCGCTGTTAGCGGGCCCATTAAGTTCTGTCTCGGCGCGTCTGCGTCTGGCTGGCTGGCA
TAAATATCTCACTCGCAATCAAATTCAGCCGATAGCGGAACGGGAAGGCGACTGGAGTGCCATGTCCGGT
TTTCAACAAACCATGCAAATGCTGAATGAGGGCATCGTTCCCACTGCGATGCTGGTTGCCAACGATCAGA
TGGCGCTGGGCGCAATGCGCGCCATTACCGAGTCCGGGCTGCGCGTTGGTGCGGATATCTCGGTAGTGGG
ATACGACGATACCGAAGACAGCTCATGTTATATCCCGCCGTTAACCACCATCAAACAGGATTTTCGCCTG
CTGGGGCAAACCAGCGTGGACCGCTTGCTGCAACTCTCTCAGGGCCAGGCGGTGAAGGGCAATCAGCTGT
TGCCCGTCTCACTGGTGAAAAGAAAAACCACGCTAGCGCCCAATACGCAAACCGCCTCTCCCCGCGCGTT
GGCCGATTCATTAATGCAGCTGGCACGACAGGTTTCCCGACTGGAAAGCGGGCAGTGAGCGCAACGCAAT
TAATGTAAGTTAGCTCACTCATTAGGCACCCCAGGCTTTACACTTTATGCTTCCGGCTCGTATGTTGTGT
GGAATTGTGAGCGGATAACAATTTCACACAGGAAACAGCTATGACCATGATTACGGATTCACTGGCCGTC
GTTTTACAACGTCGTGACTGGGAAAACCCTGGCGTTACCCAACTTAATCGCCTTGCAGCACATCCCCCTT
TCGCCAGCTGGCGTAATAGCGAAGAGGCCCGCACCGATCGCCCTTCCCAACAGTTGCGCAGCCTGAATGG
CGAATGGCGCTTTGCCTGGTTTCCGGCACCAGAAGCGGTGCCGGAAAGCTGGCTGGAGTGCGATCTTCCT
GAGGCCGATACTGTCGTCGTCCCCTCAAACTGGCAGATGCACGGTTACGATGCGCCCATCTACACCAACG
TGACCTATCCCATTACGGTCAATCCGCCGTTTGTTCCCACGGAGAATCCGACGGGTTGTTACTCGCTCAC
ATTTAATGTTGATGAAAGCTGGCTACAGGAAGGCCAGACGCGAATTATTTTTGATGGCGTTGGAATTAGC
TTATCGACTGCACGGTGCACCAATGCTTCTGGCGTCAGGCAGCCATCGGAAGCTGTGGTATGGCTGTGCA
GGTCGTAAATCACTGCATAATTCGTGTCGCTCAAGGCGCACTCCCGTTCTGGATAATGTTTTTTGCGCCG
ACATCATAACGGTTCTGGCAAATATTCTGAAATGAGCTGTTGACAATTAATCATCGGCTCGTATAATGTG
TGGAA
Features (pLannotate 1.2.2; 17 found; start..end, strand, type, name):
      1..17      +  protein_bind   lac operator: The lac repressor binds to the lac operator to inhibit transcription in E. coli. This inhibition can be relieved by adding lactose or isopropyl-β-D-thiogalactopyranoside (IPTG). lac repressor encoded by lacI
     40..693     +  CDS            GST26_SCHJA: Experimental evidence at protein level: Swiss-Prot protein existence level 1. GST isoenzymes appear to play a central role in the parasite detoxification system. Other functions are also suspected including a role in increasing the solubility of haematin in the parasite gut. From Schistosoma japonicum (Blood fluke).
    853..2073    +  CDS            HNRNPH2 (fragment): HNRH2_HUMAN - Also known as FTP3, HNRPH2. Experimental evidence at protein level: Swiss-Prot protein existence level 1. This protein is a component of the heterogeneous nuclear ribonucleoprotein (hnRNP) complexes which provide the substrate for the processing events that pre-mRNAs undergo before becoming functional, translatable mRNAs in the cytoplasm. Binds poly(RG). From Homo sapiens (Human).
   2104..2143    +  CDS            rop (fragment): Rop protein, which maintains plasmids at low copy number; rop
   2245..2285    +  misc_feature   bom (fragment): basis of mobility region from pBR322
   2390..2494    +  promoter       AmpR promoter: bla
   2495..3355    +  CDS            AmpR: β-lactamase; bla; confers resistance to ampicillin, carbenicillin, and related antibiotics
   3526..4114    +  rep_origin     ori: high-copy-number ColE1/pMB1/pBR322/pUC origin of replication
   4300..4351    -  misc_feature   bom (fragment): basis of mobility region from pBR322
   4358..4435    +  promoter       lacI promoter: lacI
   4436..5518    +  CDS            lacI: lac repressor; lacI; The lac repressor binds to the lac operator to inhibit transcription in E. coli. This inhibition can be relieved by adding lactose or isopropyl-β-D-thiogalactopyranoside (IPTG).
   5531..5552    +  protein_bind   CAP binding site: CAP binding activates transcription in the presence of cAMP. E. coli catabolite activator protein
   5567..5597    +  promoter       lac promoter: promoter for the E. coli lac operon
   5605..5621    +  protein_bind   lac operator: The lac repressor binds to the lac operator to inhibit transcription in E. coli. This inhibition can be relieved by adding lactose or isopropyl-β-D-thiogalactopyranoside (IPTG). lac repressor encoded by lacI
   5641..5814    +  CDS            lacZα: LacZα fragment of β-galactosidase; lacZ fragment
   6078..6194    -  CDS            yciV (fragment): RNAAM_ECOLI - Also known as trpH From Escherichia coli (strain K12).
   6270..6298    +  promoter       tac promoter: strong E. coli promoter; hybrid between the trp and lac UV5 promoters
