[The description below was written by a language model from this plasmid's Addgene catalogue record and pLannotate feature annotations shown in this document.]
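Description:
HNRNPH2_3xRRM_pGEX is a bacterial expression plasmid built on the pGEX-6P-2 backbone for producing a recombinant fragment of the human RNA-binding protein HNRNPH2 in E. coli. It replicates from a high-copy ColE1/pMB1-type origin and is selected with ampicillin through the β-lactamase gene (AmpR) and its own promoter. Short remnants of the pBR322 rop and bom regions, a lacZα fragment with its lac promoter, operator and CAP site, and a small E. coli yciV fragment are also annotated as backbone carry-over.

The expression cassette is driven by the tac promoter, a strong trp/lac hybrid, followed by a lac operator. The plasmid-borne lacI gene supplies repressor, so transcription stays off until it is induced with IPTG. One of the two sequence records annotates the lacI promoter as the lacIq up-mutant and the other as the ordinary lacI promoter. Downstream lies the Schistosoma japonicum glutathione S-transferase coding sequence, then an unannotated gap of roughly 160 bp, then the HNRNPH2 fragment of about 1.2 kb cloned between BamHI and NotI. The catalogue describes the N-terminal tag as GST-SBP, so the gap presumably holds the SBP tag and linker, although the feature tables do not label it. The name suggests that the insert covers the three RRM domains rather than the full-length protein, which fits its annotation as a fragment.

The depositor and sequencing-derived records (about 6.3 kb) show the same features in the same order, starting from different positions on the circle. The stated purpose is recombinant expression of HNRNPH2 with a dual-affinity tag, allowing capture through either or both tag moieties. The associated publication concerns the sequence, structure and context preferences of human RNA-binding proteins.
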