Addgene plasmid #135115: HNRNPH2_3xRRM_pGEX
Purpose: Recombinant expression of HNRNPH2 with dual-affinity tag
Depositing lab: Christopher Burge. Depositing organization: Massachusetts Institute of Technology. Publication: Sequence, Structure, and Context Preferences of Human RNA Binding Proteins. Dominguez D, Freese P, Alexis MS, Su A, Hochman M, Palden T, Bazile C, Lambert NJ, Van Nostrand EL, Pratt GA, Yeo GW, Graveley BR, Burge CB. Mol Cell. 2018 Jun 7;70(5):854-867.e9. doi: 10.1016/j.molcel.2018.05.001. Epub 2018 Jun 7. PubMed 29883606.
Backbone
  Vector backbone: pGEX-6P-2
  Backbone manufacturer: Promega
  Backbone size w/o insert (bp): 5081
  Vector type: Bacterial Expression
Growth in bacteria
  Bacterial resistance: Ampicillin, 100 μg/mL
  Growth temperature: 37°C
  Growth strain: DH5alpha
  Copy number: High Copy
Gene/Insert
  Gene/Insert name: HNRNPH2
  Species: H. sapiens (human)
  Insert size (bp): 1227
  Entrez Gene: HNRNPH2 (a.k.a. FTP3, HNRPH', HNRPH2, hnRNPH')
  Promoter: tac
  Tag / fusion protein: GST-SBP (N terminal on backbone)
  Cloning method: Restriction Enzyme; 5′ cloning site BamHI (not destroyed); 3′ cloning site NotI (not destroyed)
  Sequencing primers: 5′ 5GEX (GGGCTGGCAAGCCACGTTTGGTG); 3′ 3GEX (CCGGGAGCTGCATGTGTCAGAGG)
Terms and licenses: Academic/Nonprofit Terms; Industry Terms: Not Available to Industry
How to cite: HNRNPH2_3xRRM_pGEX was a gift from Christopher Burge (Addgene plasmid # 135115 ; http://n2t.net/addgene:135115 ; RRID:Addgene_135115)
