>Addgene plasmid #135115 | HNRNPH2_3xRRM_pGEX | depositor partial sequence | sequence record 259856 | HNRNPH2_ORF
ATGATGCTGAGCACGGAAGGCAGGGAGGGGTTCGTGGTGAAGGTCAGGGGCCTACCCTGGTCCTGCTCAG
CCGATGAAGTGATGCGCTTCTTCTCTGATTGCAAGATCCAAAATGGCACATCAGGTATTCGTTTCATCTA
CACCAGAGAAGGCAGACCAAGTGGTGAAGCATTTGTTGAACTTGAATCTGAAGAGGAAGTGAAATTGGCT
TTGAAGAAGGACAGAGAAACCATGGGACACAGATACGTTGAAGTATTCAAGTCTAACAGTGTTGAAATGG
ATTGGGTGTTGAAGCATACAGGTCCGAATAGCCCTGATACTGCCAACGATGGCTTCGTCCGGCTTAGAGG
ACTCCCATTTGGCTGTAGCAAGGAAGAGATTGTTCAGTTCTTTTCAGGGTTGGAAATTGTGCCAAATGGG
ATGACACTGCCAGTGGACTTTCAGGGGCGAAGCACAGGGGAAGCCTTTGTGCAGTTTGCTTCACAGGAGA
TAGCTGAGAAGGCCTTAAAGAAACACAAGGAAAGAATAGGGCACAGGTACATTGAGATCTTCAAGAGTAG
CCGAGCTGAAGTTCGAACCCACTATGATCCCCCTCGAAAGCTCATGGCTATGCAGCGGCCAGGTCCCTAT
GATAGGCCGGGGGCTGGCAGAGGGTATAATAGCATTGGCAGAGGAGCTGGGTTTGAAAGGATGAGGCGTG
GTGCCTATGGTGGAGGGTATGGAGGCTATGATGACTATGGTGGCTATAATGATGGATATGGCTTTGGGTC
TGATAGATTTGGAAGAGACCTCAATTACTGTTTTTCAGGAATGTCTGATCATAGATACGGAGATGGTGGG
TCCAGTTTCCAGAGCACCACAGGGCACTGTGTACACATGAGGGGGTTACCTTACAGAGCCACTGAGAATG
ATATTTATAATTTCTTCTCACCTCTTAATCCCATGAGAGTACATATTGAAATTGGACCCGATGGCAGAGT
TACCGGTGAGGCAGATGTTGAATTTGCTACTCATGAAGATGCTGTGGCAGCTATGGCAAAAGACAAAGCT
AATATGCAACACAGATATGTGGAGCTCTTCTTAAATTCTACTGCAGGAACAAGTGGGGGTGCTTACGATC
ACAGCTATGTAGAACTTTTTTTGAATTCTACAGCAGGGGCAAGTGGTGGCGCTTATGGTAGCCAAATGAT
GGGAGGGATGGGCTTATCCAACCAGTCTAGTTATTGA
